Addgene plasmid #91255: pHH0103_MPP2-1/1
Purpose: Protein expression and purification of human SH3 domain construct MPP2-1/1
Depositing lab: Sachdev Sidhu. Depositing organization: University of Toronto. Publication: Comprehensive Analysis of the Human SH3 Domain Family Reveals a Wide Variety of Non-canonical Specificities. Teyra J, Huang H, Jain S, Guan X, Dong A, Liu Y, Tempel W, Min J, Tong Y, Kim PM, Bader GD, Sidhu SS. Structure. 2017 Oct 3;25(10):1598-1610.e3. doi: 10.1016/j.str.2017.07.017. Epub 2017 Sep 7. PubMed 28890361.
Backbone
  Vector backbone: pHH0103
  Vector type: Bacterial Expression
Growth in bacteria
  Bacterial resistance: Ampicillin, 100 μg/mL
  Growth temperature: 37°C
  Growth strain: DH5alpha
  Copy number: Low Copy
Gene/Insert
  Gene/Insert name: MPP2-1/1
  Species: H. sapiens (human)
  Insert size (bp): 216
  Entrez Gene: MPP2 (a.k.a. DLG2)
  Cloning method: Restriction Enzyme; 5′ cloning site Sfi1 (unknown if destroyed); 3′ cloning site Not1 (unknown if destroyed)
Terms and licenses: Academic/Nonprofit Terms; Industry Terms: Not Available to Industry
How to cite: pHH0103_MPP2-1/1 was a gift from Sachdev Sidhu (Addgene plasmid # 91255 ; http://n2t.net/addgene:91255 ; RRID:Addgene_91255)
