[The description below was written by a language model from this plasmid's Addgene catalogue record and pLannotate feature annotations shown in this document.]
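Description:
pHH0103_MPP2-1/1 is a bacterial expression plasmid built on the pHH0103 backbone for producing and purifying a human SH3 domain fragment from MPP2 (also listed as DLG2). The 216 bp insert was cloned between SfiI and NotI sites. The "1/1" in the name presumably numbers the domain within the protein, although the record does not explain it.

In the annotated 6,921 nt sequence, expression is driven by a tac promoter followed by a lac operator. A plasmid-borne lacI gene under the lacIq promoter supplies repressor, so transcription is held off until induced with IPTG. The open reading frame begins with a 6xHis tag followed by Schistosoma japonicum glutathione S-transferase, with the human insert fused at the GST C-terminus. This gives a His-GST-SH3 fusion that can be captured on either nickel or glutathione resin. The annotation tool labelled the insert region as a fragment of PALS2 (MPP6) rather than MPP2. This probably reflects homology between these related MAGUK family members, but the discrepancy with the catalogue entry is worth noting.

Downstream of the insert lie an fd phage terminator and two fragments of M13 gene III. Together with the f1 origin, these suggest the backbone derives from a phagemid display vector. The record gives no indication that they are functional parts of the expressed product.

The plasmid replicates from a ColE1/pBR322-type origin, with a bom site and interrupted rop fragments, and the catalogue lists it as low copy. Selection is by ampicillin through the β-lactamase gene and its native promoter; only remnants of the tetracycline resistance gene and its promoter remain. The construct belongs to a collection made for a systematic analysis of binding specificities across the human SH3 domain family.
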