Features (pLannotate 1.2.2; 21 found; start..end, strand, type, name):
     54..131     +  promoter       lacIq promoter: lacI (mutant); In the lacIq allele, a single base change in the promoter boosts expression of the lacI gene about 10-fold.
    132..1214    +  CDS            lacI: lac repressor; lacI; The lac repressor binds to the lac operator to inhibit transcription in E. coli. This inhibition can be relieved by adding lactose or isopropyl-β-D-thiogalactopyranoside (IPTG).
   1227..1248    +  protein_bind   CAP binding site: CAP binding activates transcription in the presence of cAMP. E. coli catabolite activator protein
   1267..1284    +  promoter       tet promoter (fragment): E. coli promoter for tetracycline efflux protein gene
   1457..1485    +  promoter       tac promoter: strong E. coli promoter; hybrid between the trp and lac UV5 promoters
   1493..1509    +  protein_bind   lac operator: The lac repressor binds to the lac operator to inhibit transcription in E. coli. This inhibition can be relieved by adding lactose or isopropyl-β-D-thiogalactopyranoside (IPTG). lac repressor encoded by lacI
   1594..1611    +  CDS            6xHis: 6xHis affinity tag
   1627..2280    +  CDS            GST26_SCHJA: Experimental evidence at protein level: Swiss-Prot protein existence level 1. GST isoenzymes appear to play a central role in the parasite detoxification system. Other functions are also suspected including a role in increasing the solubility of haematin in the parasite gut. From Schistosoma japonicum (Blood fluke).
   2275..2562    +  CDS            PALS2 (fragment): PALS2_HUMAN - Also known as MPP6, VAM1. Experimental evidence at protein level: Swiss-Prot protein existence level 1. From Homo sapiens (Human).
   2572..2619    +  terminator     fd terminator (sequence withheld): central terminator from bacteriophage fd (Otsuka and Kunisawa, 1982)
   2624..2836    +  CDS            M13 gene III (fragment) (sequence partly withheld): pIII; III; minor coat protein
   2851..3321    +  CDS            M13 gene III (fragment) (sequence partly withheld): pIII; III; minor coat protein
   3343..3413    +  CDS            TcR (fragment): tetracycline efflux protein; tet; confers resistance to tetracycline
   3655..4035    -  CDS            YPB1_ECOLX: Protein predicted: Swiss-Prot protein existence level 4. From Escherichia coli.
   4052..4203    +  CDS            rop (fragment): Rop protein, which maintains plasmids at low copy number; rop
   4239..4667    -  rep_origin     f1 ori (sequence partly withheld): f1 bacteriophage origin of replication; arrow indicates direction of (+) strand synthesis
   4676..4715    +  CDS            rop (fragment): Rop protein, which maintains plasmids at low copy number; rop
   4817..4957    +  misc_feature   bom: basis of mobility region from pBR322
   5143..5730    -  rep_origin     ori: high-copy-number ColE1/pMB1/pBR322/pUC origin of replication
   5901..6761    -  CDS            AmpR: β-lactamase; bla; confers resistance to ampicillin, carbenicillin, and related antibiotics
   6762..6866    -  promoter       AmpR promoter: bla
>Addgene plasmid #91255 | pHH0103_MPP2-1/1 | addgene full sequence | sequence record 190998 | Addgene NGS Result
TTAACCTATAAAAATAGGCGTATCACGAGGCCCTTTCGTCTTCAAGAATTCCCGACACCATCGAATGGTG
CAAAACCTTTCGCGGTATGGCATGATAGCGCCCGGAAGAGAGTCAATTCAGGGTGGTGAATGTGAAACCA
GTAACGTTATACGATGTCGCAGAGTATGCCGGTGTCTCTTATCAGACCGTTTCCCGCGTGGTGAACCAGG
CCAGCCACGTTTCTGCGAAAACGCGGGAAAAAGTGGAAGCGGCGATGGCGGAGCTGAATTACATTCCCAA
CCGCGTGGCACAACAACTGGCGGGCAAACAGTCGTTGCTGATTGGCGTTGCCACCTCCAGTCTGGCCCTG
CACGCGCCGTCGCAAATTGTCGCGGCGATTAAATCTCGCGCCGATCAACTGGGTGCCAGCGTGGTGGTGT
CGATGGTAGAACGAAGCGGCGTCGAAGCCTGTAAAGCGGCGGTGCACAATCTTCTCGCGCAACGCGTCAG
TGGGCTGATCATTAACTATCCGCTGGATGACCAGGATGCCATTGCTGTGGAAGCTGCCTGCACTAATGTT
CCGGCGTTATTTCTTGATGTCTCTGACCAGACACCCATCAACAGTATTATTTTCTCCCATGAAGACGGTA
CGCGACTGGGCGTGGAGCATCTGGTCGCATTGGGTCACCAGCAAATCGCGCTGTTAGCGGGCCCATTAAG
TTCTGTCTCGGCGCGTCTGCGTCTGGCTGGCTGGCATAAATATCTCACTCGCAATCAAATTCAGCCGATA
GCGGAACGGGAAGGCGACTGGAGTGCCATGTCCGGTTTTCAACAAACCATGCAAATGCTGAATGAGGGCA
TCGTTCCCACTGCGATGCTGGTTGCCAACGATCAGATGGCGCTGGGCGCAATGCGCGCCATTACCGAGTC
CGGGCTGCGCGTTGGTGCGGATATCTCGGTAGTGGGATACGACGATACCGAAGACAGCTCATGTTATATC
CCGCCGTTAACCACCATCAAACAGGATTTTCGCCTGCTGGGGCAAACCAGCGTGGACCGCTTGCTGCAAC
TCTCTCAGGGCCAGGCGGTGAAGGGCAATCAGCTGTTGCCCGTCTCACTGGTGAAAAGAAAAACCACCCT
GGCGCCCAATACGCAAACCGCCTCTCCCCGCGCGTTGGCCGATTCATTAATGCAGCTGGCACGACAGGTT
TCCCGACTGGAAAGCGGGCAGTGAGCGCAACGCAATTAATGTAAGTTAGCTCACTCATTAGGCACAATTC
TCATGTTTGACAGCTTATCATCGACTGCACGGTGCACCAATGCTTCTGGCGTCAGGCAGCCATCGGAAGC
TGTGGTATGGCTGTGCAGGTCGTAAATCACTGCATAATTCGTGTCGCTCAAGGCGCACTCCCGTTCTGGA
TAATGTTTTTTGCGCCGACATCATAACGGTTCTGGCAAATATTCTGAAATGAGCTGTTGACAATTAATCA
TCGGCTCGTATAATGTGTGGAATTGTGAGCGGATAACAATTTCACACAGGAAACAGCCAGTCCGTTTAGG
TGTTTTCACGAGCACTTCACCAACAAGGACCATAGATTATGAAAATCGAAGAACACCATCACCATCACCA
TTCCAGCGGTAAGCTTATGTCCCCTATACTAGGTTATTGGAAAATTAAGGGCCTTGTGCAACCCACTCGA
CTTCTTTTGGAATATCTTGAAGAAAAATATGAAGAGCATTTGTATGAGCGCGATGAAGGTGATAAATGGC
GAAACAAAAAGTTTGAATTGGGTTTGGAGTTTCCCAATCTTCCTTATTATATTGATGGTGATGTTAAATT
AACACAGTCTATGGCCATCATACGTTATATAGCTGACAAGCACAACATGTTGGGTGGTTGTCCAAAAGAG
CGTGCAGAGATTTCAATGCTTGAAGGAGCGGTTTTGGATATTAGATACGGTGTTTCGAGAATTGCATATA
GTAAAGACTTTGAAACTCTCAAAGTTGATTTTCTTAGCAAGCTACCTGAAATGCTGAAAATGTTCGAAGA
TCGTTTATGTCATAAAACATATTTAAATGGTGATCATGTAACCCATCCTGACTTCATGTTGTATGACGCT
CTTGATGTTGTTTTATACATGGACCCAATGTGCCTGGATGCGTTCCCAAAATTAGTTTGTTTTAAAAAAC
GTATTGAAGCTATCCCACAAATTGATAAGTACTTGAAATCCAGCAAGTATATAGCATGGCCTTTGCAGGG
CTGGCAAGCCACGTTTGGTGGTGGCGACCATCCTCCAAAATCGGATCTGGAAGTTCTGTTCCAGGGGCCC
CTGTCCAGCGGTCTGGTTCCGCGTGGTTCCGGTACCGCGGCCCAGCCGGCCGTGTTTGTTAAATGCCACT
TCGATTATGATCCGGCCCGTGACAGTCTGATTCCGTGTAAAGAAGCAGGTCTGCGTTTCAATGCAGGTGA
TCTGCTGCAGATTGTGAACCAAGATGACGCGAATTGGTGGCAGGCCTGCCATGTTGAAGGCGGTAGCGCG
GGCCTGATCCCGTCTCAACTGCTGGAAGAAAAACGTGCGGCCGCATA
[142 nt withheld, positions 2568-2709]
C
[98 nt withheld, positions 2711-2808]
AGTTTGTACTGGTGACGAAACTCAGTGTCTAGCTAGAGTGGC
[149 nt withheld, positions 2851-2999]
T
[41 nt withheld, positions 3001-3041]
T
[62 nt withheld, positions 3043-3104]
A
[35 nt withheld, positions 3106-3140]
CCTCCCTCAATCGGTTGAATGTCGCCCTTTTGTCTTTGGCGCTGGTAAACCATATGAA
[86 nt withheld, positions 3199-3284]
T
[54 nt withheld, positions 3286-3339]
CTAGCGCCGCCCTATACCTTGTCTGCCTCCCCGCGTTGCGTCGCGGTGCATGGAGCCGGGCCACCTCGAC
CTGAATGGAAGCCGGCGGCACCTCGCTAACGGATTCACCACTCCAAGAATTGGAGCCAATCAATTCTTGC
GGAGAACTGTGAATGCGCAAACCAACCCTTGGCAGAACATATCCATCGCGTCCGCCATCTCCAGCAGCCG
CACGCGGCGCATCTCGGGCAGCGTTGGGTCCTGGCCACGGGTGCGCATGATCGTGCTCCTGTCGTTGAGG
ACCCGGCTAGGCTGGCGGGGTTGCCTTACTGGTTAGCAGAATGAATCACCGATACGCGAGCGAACGTGAA
GCGACTGCTGCTGCAAAACGTCTGCGACCTGAGCAACAACATGAATGGTCTTCGGTTTCCGTGTTTCGTA
AAGTCTGGAAACGCGGAAGTCAGCGCCCTGCACCATTATGTTCCGGATCTGCATCGCAGGATGCTGCTGG
CTACCCTGTGGAACACCTACATCTGTATTAACGAAGCGCTGGCATTGACCCTGAGTGATTTTTCTCTGGT
CCCGCCGCATCCATACCGCCAGTTGTTTACCCTCACAACGTTCCAGTAACCGGGCATGTTCATCATCAGT
AACCCGTATCGTGAGCATCCTCTCTCGTTTCATCGGTATCATTACCCCCATGAACAGAAATCCCCCTTAC
ACGGAGGCATCAGTGACCAAACAGGAAAAAACCGCCCTTAACATGGCCCGCTTTATCAGAAGCCAGACAT
TAACGCTTCTGGAGAAACTCAACGAGCTGGACGCGGATGAACAGGCAGACATCTGTGAATCGCTTCACGA
CCACGCTGATGAGCTTTACCGCAGGATCCGCGAAATTGTAAGCGTTAATATTTTGTTAAAATTCGCGTTA
AATTTTTGTTAAATCAGCTCATTTTTTAACCAATAGGCCGAAATCGGCAAAATCCCTTATAAATCAAAAG
AATAGACCGAGATAGGGT
[37 nt withheld, positions 4338-4374]
AAAGAACGTGGACTCCAACGTCAAAGG
[49 nt withheld, positions 4402-4450]
T
[91 nt withheld, positions 4452-4542]
G
[124 nt withheld, positions 4544-4667]
CGCGGATCCTGCCTCGCGCGTTTCGGTGATGACGGTGAAAACCTCTGACACATGCAGCTCCCGGAGACGG
TCACAGCTTGTCTGTAAGCGGATGCCGGGAGCAGACAAGCCCGTCAGGGCGCGTCAGCGGGTGTTGGCGG
GTGTCGGGGCGCAGCCATGACCCAGTCACGTAGCGATAGCGGAGTGTATACTGGCTTAACTATGCGGCAT
CAGAGCAGATTGTACTGAGAGTGCACCATATGCGGTGTGAAATACCGCACAGATGCGTAAGGAGAAAATA
CCGCATCAGGCGCTCTTCCGCTTCCTCGCTCACTGACTCGCTGCGCTCGGTCGTTCGGCTGCGGCGAGCG
GTATCAGCTCACTCAAAGGCGGTAATACGGTTATCCACAGAATCAGGGGATAACGCAGGAAAGAACATGT
GAGCAAAAGGCCAGCAAAAGGCCAGGAACCGTAAAAAGGCCGCGTTGCTGGCGTTTTTCCATAGGCTCCG
CCCCCCTGACGAGCATCACAAAAATCGACGCTCAAGTCAGAGGTGGCGAAACCCGACAGGACTATAAAGA
TACCAGGGTTTCCCCCTGGAAGCTCCCTCGTGCGCTCTCCTGTTCCGACCCTGCCGCTTACCGGATACCT
GTCCGCCTTTCTCCCTTCGGGAAGCGTGGCGCTTTCTCATAGCTCACGCTGTAGGTATCTCAGTTCGGTG
TAGGTCGTTCGCTCCAAGCTGGGCTGTGTGCACGAACCCCCCGTTCAGCCCGACCGCTGCGCCTTATCCG
GTAACTATCGTCTTGAGTCCAACCCGGTAAGACACGACTTATCGCCACTGGCAGCAGCCACTGGTAACAG
GATTAGCAGAGCGAGGTATGTAGGCGGTGCTACAGAGTTCTTGAAGTGGTGGCCTAACTACGGCTACACT
AGAAGGACAGTATTTGGTATCTGCGCTCTGCTGAAGCCAGTTACCTTCGGAAAAAGAGTTGGTAGCTCTT
GATCCGGCAAACAAACCACCGCTGGTAGCGGTGGTTTTTTTGTTTGCAAGCAGCAGATTACGCGCAGAAA
AAAAGGATCTCAAGAAGATCCTTTGATCTTTTCTACGGGGTCTGACGCTCAGTGGAACGAAAACTCACGT
TAAGGGATTTTGGTCATGAGATTATCAAAAAGGATCTTCACCTAGATCCTTTTAAATTAAAAATGAAGTT
TTAAATCAATCTAAAGTATATATGAGTAAACTTGGTCTGACAGTTACCAATGCTTAATCAGTGAGGCACC
TATCTCAGCGATCTGTCTATTTCGTTCATCCATAGTTGCCTGACTCCCCGTCGTGTAGATAACTACGATA
CGGGAGGGCTTACCATCTGGCCCCAGTGCTGCAATGATACCGCGAGACCCACGCTCACCGGCTCCAGATT
TATCAGCAATAAACCAGCCAGCCGGAAGGGCCGAGCGCAGAAGTGGTCCTGCAACTTTATCCGCCTCCAT
CCAGTCTATTAATTGTTGCCGGGAAGCTAGAGTAAGTAGTTCGCCAGTTAATAGTTTGCGCAACGTTGTT
GCCATTGCTGCAGGCATCGTGGTGTCACGCTCGTCGTTTGGTATGGCTTCATTCAGCTCCGGTTCCCAAC
GATCAAGGCGAGTTACATGATCCCCCATGTTGTGCAAAAAAGCGGTTAGCTCCTTCGGTCCTCCGATCGT
TGTCAGAAGTAAGTTGGCCGCAGTGTTATCACTCATGGTTATGGCAGCACTGCATAATTCTCTTACTGTC
ATGCCATCCGTAAGATGCTTTTCTGTGACTGGTGAGTACTCAACCAAGTCATTCTGAGAATAGTGTATGC
GGCGACCGAGTTGCTCTTGCCCGGCGTCAACACGGGATAATACCGCGCCACATAGCAGAACTTTAAAAGT
GCTCATCATTGGAAAACGTTCTTCGGGGCGAAAACTCTCAAGGATCTTACCGCTGTTGAGATCCAGTTCG
ATGTAACCCACTCGTGCACCCAACTGATCTTCAGCATCTTTTACTTTCACCAGCGTTTCTGGGTGAGCAA
AAACAGGAAGGCAAAATGCCGCAAAAAAGGGAATAAGGGCGACACGGAAATGTTGAATACTCATACTCTT
CCTTTTTCAATATTATTGAAGCATTTATCAGGGTTATTGTCTCATGAGCGGATACATATTTGAATGTATT
TAGAAAAATAAACAAATAGGGGTTCCGCGCACATTTCCCCGAAAAGTGCCACCTGACGTCTAAGAAACCA
TTATTATCATGACA
