>Addgene plasmid #91255 | pHH0103_MPP2-1/1 | depositor partial sequence | sequence record 175743 | insert sequence
GGCCCAGCCGGCCGTGTTTGTTAAATGCCACTTCGATTATGATCCGGCCCGTGACAGTCTGATTCCGTGT
AAAGAAGCAGGTCTGCGTTTCAATGCAGGTGATCTGCTGCAGATTGTGAACCAAGATGACGCGAATTGGT
GGCAGGCCTGCCATGTTGAAGGCGGTAGCGCGGGCCTGATCCCGTCTCAACTGCTGGAAGAAAAACGTGC
GGCCGC
